Addgene plasmid #231369: pAAV.minBG-CI-SaCas9-W3SynpA
Purpose: minBG-driven SaCas9, with short synthetic terminator sequence.
Depositing lab: Viviana Gradinaru. Depositing organization: California Institute of Technology. Publication: Spatial genomics of AAV vectors reveals mechanism of transcriptional crosstalk that enables targeted delivery of large genetic cargo. Coughlin GM, Borsos M, Barcelona BH, Appling N, Mayfield AMH, Mackey ED, Eser RA, Jackson CR, Chen X, Kumar SR, Gradinaru V. Nat Biotechnol. 2025 Mar 20. doi: 10.1038/s41587-025-02565-4. PubMed 40113953.
Backbone
  Vector backbone: pAAV
  Vector type: AAV
Growth in bacteria
  Bacterial resistance: Ampicillin, 100 μg/mL
  Growth temperature: 30°C
  Growth strain: NEB Stable
  Copy number: High Copy
Gene/Insert
  Gene/Insert name: SaCas9
  Species: Other
  Insert size (bp): 3336
  Cloning method: Gibson Cloning
Terms and licenses: Academic/Nonprofit Terms; Industry Terms: Not Available to Industry
How to cite: pAAV.minBG-CI-SaCas9-W3SynpA was a gift from Viviana Gradinaru (Addgene plasmid # 231369 ; http://n2t.net/addgene:231369 ; RRID:Addgene_231369)
