[The description below was written by a language model from this plasmid's Addgene catalogue record and pLannotate feature annotations shown in this document.]
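Description:
pAAV.minBG-CI-SaCas9-W3SynpA is a 6.8 kb AAV transfer plasmid built on a pAAV backbone for packaging a Staphylococcus aureus Cas9 expression cassette into recombinant adeno-associated virus. The bacterial portion carries a high-copy ColE1/pUC-type origin, an ampicillin resistance gene (β-lactamase) with its own promoter, and an f1 phage origin, along with small remnants of pBR322 bom and rop sequences. As with other ITR-containing plasmids, it is maintained in a recombination-deficient strain to preserve the repeats.

Between the two AAV2 inverted terminal repeats, which provide the signals for replication and encapsidation of the vector genome, lies a compact expression unit. According to the name and stated purpose, transcription is driven by a minimal β-globin promoter (minBG). This element was not picked up by the automated annotation, but would sit in the short gap between the upstream ITR and the chimeric intron ("CI", a β-globin/immunoglobulin heavy chain hybrid that enhances expression through splicing). The SaCas9 coding sequence follows, fused at its C terminus to a bipartite nucleoplasmin nuclear localization signal and a 3xHA epitope tag for detection. The 3' end uses a shortened WPRE (the "W3" element, annotated as WPRE fragments) to boost transcript stability and expression, followed by a short synthetic polyadenylation signal. These truncated elements save space, which matters because SaCas9 fills much of the AAV packaging capacity.

No guide RNA cassette is annotated, so a guide would have to be supplied separately. Because a minimal promoter has little activity on its own, the construct fits the associated study of transcriptional crosstalk between co-delivered AAV genomes as a route to targeted delivery of large cargo.
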