Features (pLannotate 1.2.2; 18 found; start..end, strand, type, name):
    113..162     +  misc_feature   bom (fragment): basis of mobility region from pBR322
    163..618     -  rep_origin     f1 ori (sequence partly withheld): f1 bacteriophage origin of replication; arrow indicates direction of (+) strand synthesis
    637..688     +  misc_feature   bom (fragment): basis of mobility region from pBR322
    693..833     -  repeat_region  AAV2 ITR: inverted terminal repeat of adeno-associated virus serotype 2 inverted
    909..1041    +  intron         chimeric intron: chimera between introns from human β-globin and immunoglobulin heavy chain genes
   1105..4260    +  CDS            cas9: CAS9_STAAU - Experimental evidence at protein level: Swiss-Prot protein existence level 1. CRISPR (clustered regularly interspaced short palindromic repeat) is an adaptive immune system that provides protection against mobile genetic elements (viruses, transposable elements and conjugative plasmids). CRISPR clusters contain spacers, sequences complementary to antecedent mobile elements, and target invading nucleic acids. CRISPR clusters are transcribed and processed into CRISPR RNA (crRNA). In type II CRISPR systems correct processing of pre-crRNA requires a trans- encoded small RNA (tracrRNA)
   4261..4308    +  CDS            nucleoplasmin NLS: bipartite nuclear localization signal from nucleoplasmin
   4315..4331    +  CDS            3xHA (fragment): three tandem HA epitope tags
   4342..4358    +  CDS            3xHA (fragment): three tandem HA epitope tags
   4369..4397    +  CDS            3xHA (fragment): three tandem HA epitope tags
   4407..4564    +  misc_feature   WPRE (fragment): woodchuck hepatitis virus posttranscriptional regulatory element
   4570..4654    +  misc_feature   WPRE (fragment): woodchuck hepatitis virus posttranscriptional regulatory element
   4658..4706    +  polyA_signal   poly(A) signal: synthetic polyadenylation signal
   4725..4865    +  repeat_region  AAV2 ITR: inverted terminal repeat of adeno-associated virus serotype 2 inverted
   4927..5515    -  rep_origin     ori: high-copy-number ColE1/pMB1/pBR322/pUC origin of replication
   5686..6546    -  CDS            AmpR: β-lactamase; bla; confers resistance to ampicillin, carbenicillin, and related antibiotics
   6547..6651    -  promoter       AmpR promoter: bla
   6746..11      +  CDS            rop (fragment) (across the origin): Rop protein, which maintains plasmids at low copy number; rop
>Addgene plasmid #231369 | pAAV.minBG-CI-SaCas9-W3SynpA | addgene full sequence | sequence record 459832 | Addgene NGS Result
AAAACCTCTGACACATGCAGCTCCCGGAGACGGTCACAGCTTGTCTGTAAGCGGATGCCGGGAGCAGACA
AGCCCGTCAGGGCGCGTCAGCGGGTGTTGGCGGGTGTCGGGGCTGGCTTAACTATGCGGCATCAGAGCAG
ATTGTACTGAGAGTGCACCATAAAATTGTAAACGTTAATATTTTGTTAAAATTCGCGTTAAATTTTTGTT
AAATCAGCTCATTTTTTAACCAATAGACCGAAATCGGCAAAATCCCTTATAAATCAAAAGAATAGCCCGA
GATAGAGT
[37 nt withheld, positions 289-325]
AAAGAACGTGGACTCCAACGTCAAAGG
[141 nt withheld, positions 353-493]
G
[46 nt withheld, positions 495-540]
A
[95 nt withheld, positions 542-636]
TATGCGGTGTGAAATACCGCACAGATGCGTAAGGAGAAAATACCGCATCAGGCGCCCCTGCAGGCAGCTG
CGCGCTCGCTCGCTCACTGAGGCCGCCCGGGCAAAGCCCGGGCGTCGGGCGACCTTTGGTCGCCCGGCCT
CAGTGAGCGAGCGAGCGCGCAGAGAGGGAGTGGCCAACTCCATCACTAGGGGTTCCTGCGGCCGCCTCGA
GAGCCCGGGCTGGGCATAAAAGTCAGGGCAGAGCCATCTATTGCTTACATTTGCTTCTAGAGGTAAGTAT
CAAGGTTACAAGACAGGTTTAAGGAGACCAATAGAAACTGGGCTTGTCGAGACAGAGAAGACTCTTGCGT
TTCTGATAGGCACCTATTGGTCTTACTGACATCCACTTTGCCTTTCTCTCCACAGACCGGTGCCACCATG
GCCCCAAAGAAGAAGCGGAAGGTCGGTATCCACGGAGTCCCAGCAGCCAAGCGGAACTACATCCTGGGCC
TGGACATCGGCATCACCAGCGTGGGCTACGGCATCATCGACTACGAGACACGGGACGTGATCGATGCCGG
CGTGCGGCTGTTCAAAGAGGCCAACGTGGAAAACAACGAGGGCAGGCGGAGCAAGAGAGGCGCCAGAAGG
CTGAAGCGGCGGAGGCGGCATAGAATCCAGAGAGTGAAGAAGCTGCTGTTCGACTACAACCTGCTGACCG
ACCACAGCGAGCTGAGCGGCATCAACCCCTACGAGGCCAGAGTGAAGGGCCTGAGCCAGAAGCTGAGCGA
GGAAGAGTTCTCTGCCGCCCTGCTGCACCTGGCCAAGAGAAGAGGCGTGCACAACGTGAACGAGGTGGAA
GAGGACACCGGCAACGAGCTGTCCACCAAAGAGCAGATCAGCCGGAACAGCAAGGCCCTGGAAGAGAAAT
ACGTGGCCGAACTGCAGCTGGAACGGCTGAAGAAAGACGGCGAAGTGCGGGGCAGCATCAACAGATTCAA
GACCAGCGACTACGTGAAAGAAGCCAAACAGCTGCTGAAGGTGCAGAAGGCCTACCACCAGCTGGACCAG
AGCTTCATCGACACCTACATCGACCTGCTGGAAACCCGGCGGACCTACTATGAGGGACCTGGCGAGGGCA
GCCCCTTCGGCTGGAAGGACATCAAAGAATGGTACGAGATGCTGATGGGCCACTGCACCTACTTCCCCGA
GGAACTGCGGAGCGTGAAGTACGCCTACAACGCCGACCTGTACAACGCCCTGAACGACCTGAACAATCTC
GTGATCACCAGGGACGAGAACGAGAAGCTGGAATATTACGAGAAGTTCCAGATCATCGAGAACGTGTTCA
AGCAGAAGAAGAAGCCCACCCTGAAGCAGATCGCCAAAGAAATCCTCGTGAACGAAGAGGATATTAAGGG
CTACAGAGTGACCAGCACCGGCAAGCCCGAGTTCACCAACCTGAAGGTGTACCACGACATCAAGGACATT
ACCGCCCGGAAAGAGATTATTGAGAACGCCGAGCTGCTGGATCAGATTGCCAAGATCCTGACCATCTACC
AGAGCAGCGAGGACATCCAGGAAGAACTGACCAATCTGAACTCCGAGCTGACCCAGGAAGAGATCGAGCA
GATCTCTAATCTGAAGGGCTATACCGGCACCCACAACCTGAGCCTGAAGGCCATCAACCTGATCCTGGAC
GAGCTGTGGCACACCAACGACAACCAGATCGCTATCTTCAACCGGCTGAAGCTGGTGCCCAAGAAGGTGG
ACCTGTCCCAGCAGAAAGAGATCCCCACCACCCTGGTGGACGACTTCATCCTGAGCCCCGTCGTGAAGAG
AAGCTTCATCCAGAGCATCAAAGTGATCAACGCCATCATCAAGAAGTACGGCCTGCCCAACGACATCATT
ATCGAGCTGGCCCGCGAGAAGAACTCCAAGGACGCCCAGAAAATGATCAACGAGATGCAGAAGCGGAACC
GGCAGACCAACGAGCGGATCGAGGAAATCATCCGGACCACCGGCAAAGAGAACGCCAAGTACCTGATCGA
GAAGATCAAGCTGCACGACATGCAGGAAGGCAAGTGCCTGTACAGCCTGGAAGCCATCCCTCTGGAAGAT
CTGCTGAACAACCCCTTCAACTATGAGGTGGACCACATCATCCCCAGAAGCGTGTCCTTCGACAACAGCT
TCAACAACAAGGTGCTCGTGAAGCAGGAAGAAAACAGCAAGAAGGGCAACCGGACCCCATTCCAGTACCT
GAGCAGCAGCGACAGCAAGATCAGCTACGAAACCTTCAAGAAGCACATCCTGAATCTGGCCAAGGGCAAG
GGCAGAATCAGCAAGACCAAGAAAGAGTATCTGCTGGAAGAACGGGACATCAACAGGTTCTCCGTGCAGA
AAGACTTCATCAACCGGAACCTGGTGGATACCAGATACGCCACCAGAGGCCTGATGAACCTGCTGCGGAG
CTACTTCAGAGTGAACAACCTGGACGTGAAAGTGAAGTCCATCAATGGCGGCTTCACCAGCTTTCTGCGG
CGGAAGTGGAAGTTTAAGAAAGAGCGGAACAAGGGGTACAAGCACCACGCCGAGGACGCCCTGATCATTG
CCAACGCCGATTTCATCTTCAAAGAGTGGAAGAAACTGGACAAGGCCAAAAAAGTGATGGAAAACCAGAT
GTTCGAGGAAAAGCAGGCCGAGAGCATGCCCGAGATCGAAACCGAGCAGGAGTACAAAGAGATCTTCATC
ACCCCCCACCAGATCAAGCACATTAAGGACTTCAAGGACTACAAGTACAGCCACCGGGTGGACAAGAAGC
CTAATAGAGAGCTGATTAACGACACCCTGTACTCCACCCGGAAGGACGACAAGGGCAACACCCTGATCGT
GAACAATCTGAACGGCCTGTACGACAAGGACAATGACAAGCTGAAAAAGCTGATCAACAAGAGCCCCGAA
AAGCTGCTGATGTACCACCACGACCCCCAGACCTACCAGAAACTGAAGCTGATTATGGAACAGTACGGCG
ACGAGAAGAATCCCCTGTACAAGTACTACGAGGAAACCGGGAACTACCTGACCAAGTACTCCAAAAAGGA
CAACGGCCCCGTGATCAAGAAGATTAAGTATTACGGCAACAAACTGAACGCCCATCTGGACATCACCGAC
GACTACCCCAACAGCAGAAACAAGGTCGTGAAGCTGTCCCTGAAGCCCTACAGATTCGACGTGTACCTGG
ACAATGGCGTGTACAAGTTCGTGACCGTGAAGAATCTGGATGTGATCAAAAAAGAAAACTACTACGAAGT
GAATAGCAAGTGCTATGAGGAAGCTAAGAAGCTGAAGAAGATCAGCAACCAGGCCGAGTTTATCGCCTCC
TTCTACAACAACGATCTGATCAAGATCAACGGCGAGCTGTATAGAGTGATCGGCGTGAACAACGACCTGC
TGAACCGGATCGAAGTGAACATGATCGACATCACCTACCGCGAGTACCTGGAAAACATGAACGACAAGAG
GCCCCCCAGGATCATTAAGACAATCGCCTCCAAGACCCAGAGCATTAAGAAGTACAGCACAGACATTCTG
GGCAACCTGTATGAAGTGAAATCTAAGAAGCACCCTCAGATCATCAAAAAGGGCAAAAGGCCGGCGGCCA
CGAAAAAGGCCGGCCAGGCAAAAAAGAAAAAGGGATCCTACCCATACGATGTTCCAGATTACGCTTACCC
ATACGATGTTCCAGATTACGCTTACCCATACGATGTTCCAGATTACGCTTAAGAATTCATAATCAACCTC
TGGATTACAAAATTTGTGAAAGATTGACTGGTATTCTTAACTATGTTGCTCCTTTTACGCTATGTGGATA
CGCTGCTTTAATGCCTTTGTATCATGCTATTGCTTCCCGTATGGCTTTCATTTTCTCCTCCTTGTATAAA
TCCTGGTTAGTTCTTGCCACGGCGGAACTCATCGCCGCCTGCCTTGCCCGCTGCTGGACAGGGGCTCGGC
TGTTGGGCACTGACAATTCCGTGGTGTTTATAATAAAATATCTTTATTTTCATTACATCTGTGTGTTGGT
TTTTTGTGTGCAAGGTACCTTGGGCCGCAGGAACCCCTAGTGATGGAGTTGGCCACTCCCTCTCTGCGCG
CTCGCTCGCTCACTGAGGCCGGGCGACCAAAGGTCGCCCGACGCCCGGGCTTTGCCCGAGCGGCCTCAGT
GAGCGAGCGAGCGCGCAGCTGCCTGCAGGACATGTGAGCAAAAGGCCAGCAAAAGGCCAGGAACCGTAAA
AAGGCCGCGTTGCTGGCGTTTTTCCATAGGCTCCGCCCCCCTGACGAGCATCACAAAAATCGACGCTCAA
GTCAGAGGTGGCGAAACCCGACAGGACTATAAAGATACCAGGCGTTTCCCCCTGGAAGCTCCCTCGTGCG
CTCTCCTGTTCCGACCCTGCCGCTTACCGGATACCTGTCCGCCTTTCTCCCTTCGGGAAGCGTGGCGCTT
TCTCATAGCTCACGCTGTAGGTATCTCAGTTCGGTGTAGGTCGTTCGCTCCAAGCTGGGCTGTGTGCACG
AACCCCCCGTTCAGCCCGACCGCTGCGCCTTATCCGGTAACTATCGTCTTGAGTCCAACCCGGTAAGACA
CGACTTATCGCCACTGGCAGCAGCCACTGGTAACAGGATTAGCAGAGCGAGGTATGTAGGCGGTGCTACA
GAGTTCTTGAAGTGGTGGCCTAACTACGGCTACACTAGAAGAACAGTATTTGGTATCTGCGCTCTGCTGA
AGCCAGTTACCTTCGGAAAAAGAGTTGGTAGCTCTTGATCCGGCAAACAAACCACCGCTGGTAGCGGTGG
TTTTTTTGTTTGCAAGCAGCAGATTACGCGCAGAAAAAAAGGATCTCAAGAAGATCCTTTGATCTTTTCT
ACGGGGTCTGACGCTCAGTGGAACGAAAACTCACGTTAAGGGATTTTGGTCATGAGATTATCAAAAAGGA
TCTTCACCTAGATCCTTTTAAATTAAAAATGAAGTTTTAAATCAATCTAAAGTATATATGAGTAAACTTG
GTCTGACAGTTACCAATGCTTAATCAGTGAGGCACCTATCTCAGCGATCTGTCTATTTCGTTCATCCATA
GTTGCCTGACTCCCCGTCGTGTAGATAACTACGATACGGGAGGGCTTACCATCTGGCCCCAGTGCTGCAA
TGATACCGCGGCTTCCACGCTCACCGGCTCCAGATTTATCAGCAATAAACCAGCCAGCCGGAAGGGCCGA
GCGCAGAAGTGGTCCTGCAACTTTATCCGCCTCCATCCAGTCTATTAATTGTTGCCGGGAAGCTAGAGTA
AGTAGTTCGCCAGTTAATAGTTTGCGCAACGTTGTTGCCATTGCTACAGGCATCGTGGTGTCACGCTCGT
CGTTTGGTATGGCTTCATTCAGCTCCGGTTCCCAACGATCAAGGCGAGTTACATGATCCCCCATGTTGTG
CAAAAAAGCGGTTAGCTCCTTCGGTCCTCCGATCGTTGTCAGAAGTAAGTTGGCCGCAGTGTTATCACTC
ATGGTTATGGCAGCACTGCATAATTCTCTTACTGTCATGCCATCCGTAAGATGCTTTTCTGTGACTGGTG
AGTACTCAACCAAGTCATTCTGAGAATAGTGTATGCGGCGACCGAGTTGCTCTTGCCCGGCGTCAATACG
GGATAATACCGCGCCACATAGCAGAACTTTAAAAGTGCTCATCATTGGAAAACGTTCTTCGGGGCGAAAA
CTCTCAAGGATCTTACCGCTGTTGAGATCCAGTTCGATGTAACCCACTCGTGCACCCAACTGATCTTCAG
CATCTTTTACTTTCACCAGCGTTTCTGGGTGAGCAAAAACAGGAAGGCAAAATGCCGCAAAAAAGGGAAT
AAGGGCGACACGGAAATGTTGAATACTCATACTCTTCCTTTTTCAATATTATTGAAGCATTTATCAGGGT
TATTGTCTCATGAGCGGATACATATTTGAATGTATTTAGAAAAATAAACAAATAGGGGTTCCGCGCACAT
TTCCCCGAAAAGTGCCACCTGACGTCTAAGAAACCATTATTATCATGACATTAACCTATAAAAATAGGCG
TATCACGAGGCCCTTTCGTCTCGCGCGTTTCGGTGATGACGGTG
